Addgene plasmid #134788: pED1a20
Purpose: Luciferase reporter for quadruplet codon CAGG
Depositing lab: Ahmed Badran. Depositing organization: Broad Institute. Publication: Multiplex suppression of four quadruplet codons via tRNA directed evolution. DeBenedictis EA, Carver GD, Chung CZ, Soll D, Badran AH. Nat Commun. 2021 Sep 29;12(1):5706. doi: 10.1038/s41467-021-25948-y. PubMed 34588441.
Backbone
  Vector backbone: KanR SC101
  Backbone size w/o insert (bp): 3330
  Total vector size (bp): 5455
  Modifications to backbone: RepA-E93R mutation; copy # ~270 copies/cell.
  Vector type: Bacterial Expression, Luciferase, Synthetic Biology
Growth in bacteria
  Bacterial resistance: Kanamycin, 50 μg/mL
  Growth temperature: 37°C
  Growth strain: DH5alpha
  Copy number: High Copy
Gene/Insert
  Gene/Insert name: luxAB-357-CAGG
  Insert size (bp): 2125
  Mutation: 357-CAGG
Terms and licenses: Academic/Nonprofit Terms; Industry Terms: Not Available to Industry
Depositor comments: Genes luxCDE are also required to generate the luciferase substrate. These can be provided by the host strain, or on another plasmid. For example, E coli S2060s (Addgene Bacterial strain #105064), encode luxCDE.
How to cite: pED1a20 was a gift from Ahmed Badran (Addgene plasmid # 134788 ; http://n2t.net/addgene:134788 ; RRID:Addgene_134788)
