[The description below was written by a language model from this plasmid's Addgene catalogue record and pLannotate feature annotations shown in this document.]
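Description:
pED1a20 is a 5,455 bp bacterial expression and reporter plasmid built on a kanamycin-resistant pSC101 backbone. Replication depends on the pSC101 origin together with its plasmid-encoded Rep101 (RepA) initiator. Although pSC101 is normally a low-copy replicon, the record states that this backbone carries a RepA-E93R mutation that raises copy number to roughly 270 per cell, so the plasmid is catalogued as high copy. Selection in E. coli is through the aph(3')-Ia aminoglycoside phosphotransferase (KanR), which is encoded on the opposite strand from the reporter.

The payload is luxAB-357-CAGG, a roughly 2.1 kb cassette encoding the LuxA and LuxB subunits of the Photorhabdus luminescens bacterial luciferase, with the quadruplet codon CAGG introduced at position 357. A normal triplet reading of this site would shift the frame and prevent production of functional luciferase. Luminescence therefore reports on how well a quadruplet-decoding tRNA reads CAGG as a single four-base codon. The cassette is insulated upstream by a 5S rRNA fragment followed by the rrnB T1 and T2 terminators, and downstream by the bidirectional tonB terminator, which limits read-through to and from the neighbouring resistance gene. No promoter for luxAB is annotated or named in the record.

Both the repository-sequenced and depositor sequence records are the same length and show the same nine features in the same order, differing only in their numbering start point. The depositor notes that luxCDE, needed to synthesise the luciferase substrate, is not on this plasmid and must be supplied by the host strain or a second plasmid. The construct was made for work on directed evolution of tRNAs for multiplexed quadruplet codon suppression.
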