Features (pLannotate 1.2.2; 9 found; start..end, strand, type, name):
      1..951     -  CDS            Rep101: RepA protein needed for replication with the pSC101 origin; rep101
    999..1221    -  rep_origin     pSC101 ori: low-copy replication origin that requires the Rep101 protein
   1799..1914    +  ncRNA          5S rRNA: Accession: RF00001 - 5S ribosomal RNA
   1918..2004    +  terminator     rrnB T1 terminator: Escherichia coli rrnB; transcription terminator T1 from the E. coli rrnB gene
   2096..2123    +  terminator     rrnB T2 terminator: transcription terminator T2 from the E. coli rrnB gene
   2332..3399    +  CDS            LuxA: LuxA luciferase subunit; luxA; from the Photorhabdus luminescens bioluminescence operon
   3476..4456    +  CDS            LuxB: LuxB luciferase subunit; luxB; from the Photorhabdus luminescens bioluminescence operon
   4483..4514    +  terminator     tonB terminator: bidirectional E. coli tonB-P14 transcription terminator
   4530..5345    -  CDS            KanR: aminoglycoside phosphotransferase; aph(3')-Ia; confers resistance to kanamycin in bacteria or G418 (Geneticin®) in eukaryotes
>Addgene plasmid #134788 | pED1a20 | depositor full sequence | sequence record 259099 | pED1a20 sequence 5455 bps
TCAGATCCTTCCGTATTTAGCCAGTATGTTCTCTAGTGTGGTTCGTTGTTTTTGCGTGAGCCATGAGAAC
GAACCATTGAGATCATGCTTACTTTGCATGTCACTCAAAAATTTTGCCTCAAAACTGGTGAGCTGAATTT
TTGCAGTTAAAGCATCGTGTAGTGTTTTTCTTAGTCCGTTACGTAGGTAGGAATCTGATGTAATGGTTGT
TGGTATTTTGTCACCATTCATTTTTATCTGGTTGTTCTCAAGTTCGGTTACGAGATCCATTTGTCTATCT
AGTTCAACTTGGAAAATCAACGTATCAGTCGGGCGGCCTCGCTTATCAACCACCAATTTCATATTGCTGT
AAGTGTTTAAATCTTTACTTATTGGTTTCAAAACCCATTGGTTAAGCCTTTTAAACTCATGGTAGTTATT
TTCAAGCATTAACATGAACTTAAATTCATCAAGGCTAATCTCTATATTTGCCTTGTGAGTTTTCTTTTGT
GTTAGTTCTTTTAATAACCACTCATAAATCCTCATAGAGTATTTGTTTTCAAAAGACTTAACATGTTCCA
GATTATATTTTATGAATTTTTTTAACTGGAAAAGATAAGGCAATATCTCTTCACTAAAAACTAATTCTAA
TTTTTCGCTTGAGAACTTGGCATAGTTTGTCCACTGGAAAATCCGAAAGCCTTTAACCAAAGGATTCCTG
ATTTCCACAGTTCTCGTCATCAGCTCTCTGGTTGCTTTAGCTAATACACCATAAGCATTTTCCCTACTGA
TGTTCATCATCTGAGCGTATTGGTTATAAGTGAACGATACCGTCCGTTCTTTCCTTGTAGGGTTTTCAAT
CGTGGGGTTGAGTAGTGCCACACAGCATAAAATTAGCTTGGTTTCATGCTCCGTTAAGTCATAGCGACTA
ATCGCTAGTTCATTTGCTTTGAAAACAACTAATTCAGACATACATCTCAATTGGTCTAGGTGATTTTAAT
CACTATACCAATTGAGATGGGCTAGTCAATGATAATTACTAGTCCTTTTCCTTTGAGTTGTGGGTATCTG
TAAATTCTGCTAGACCTTTGCTGGAAAACTTGTAAATTCTGCTAGACCCTCTGTAAATTCCGCTAGACCT
TTGTGTGTTTTTTTTGTTTATATTCAAGTGGTTATAATTTATAGAATAAAGAAAGAATAAAAAAAGATAA
AAAGAATAGATCCCAGCCCTGTGTATAACTCACTACTTTAGTCAGTTCCGCAGTATTACAAAAGGATGTC
GCAAACGCTGTTTGCTCCTCTACAAAACAGACCTTAAAACCCTAAAGGCTTAAGTAGCACCCTCGCAAGC
TCGGGCAAATCGCTGAATATTCCTTTTGTCTCCGACCATCAGGCACCTGAGTCGCTGTCTTTTTCGTGAC
ATTCAGTTCGCTGCGCTCACGGCTCTGGCAGTGAATGGGGGTAAATGGCACTACAGGCGCCTTTTATGGA
TTCATGCAAGGAAACTACCCATAATACAAGAAAAGCCCGTCACGGGCTTCTCAGGGCGTTTTATGGCGGG
TCTGCTATGTGGTGCTATCTGACTTTTTGCTGTTCAGCAGTTCCTGCCCTCTGATTTTCCAGTCTGACCA
CTTCGGATTATCCCGTGACAGGTCATTCAGACTGGCTAATGCACCCAGTAAGGCAGCGGTATCATCAACA
GGCTTACCCGTCTTACTGTCAAGAGGACATCCGGTGGCTGTTTTGGCGGATGAGAGAAGATTTTCAGCCT
GATACAGATTAAATCAGAACGCAGAAGCGGTCTGATAAAACAGAATTTGCCTGGCGGCAGTAGCGCGGTG
GTCCCACCTGACCCCATGCCGAACTCAGAAGTGAAACGCCGTAGCGCCGATGGTAGTGTGGGGTCTCCCC
ATGCGAGAGTAGGGAACTGCCAGGCATCAAATAAAACGAAAGGCTCAGTCGAAAGACTGGGCCTTTCGTT
TTATCTGTTGTTTGTCGGTGAACGCTCTCCTGAGTAGGACAAATCCGCCGGGAGCGGATTTGAACGTTGC
GAAGCAACGGCCCGGAGGGTGGCGGGCAGGACGCCCGCCATAAACTGCCAGGCATCAAATTAAGCAGAAG
GCCATCCTGACGGATGGCCTTTTTGCGTTTCTACAAACTCGCTGAGGATTCTAGAGCACAGCTAACACCA
CGTCGTCCCTATCTGCTGCCCTAGGTCTATGAGTGGTTGCTGGATAACTTTACGGGCATGCATAAGGCTC
GTATAATATATTCAGGGAGACCACAACGGTTTCCCTCTACAAATAATTTTGTTTAACTTTATATCTGTTA
TTTTTTAAGGAGGAAAAAAAAATGAAATTTGGAAACTTTTTGCTTACATACCAACCTCCCCAATTTTCCC
AAACAGAGGTAATGAAACGTTTGGTTAAATTAGGTCGCATCTCTGAGGAGTGTGGTTTTGATACCGTATG
GTTACTGGAGCATCATTTCACGGAGTTTGGTTTGCTTGGTAACCCTTATGTCGCTGCTGCATATTTACTT
GGCGCGACTAAAAAATTGAATGTAGGAACTGCCGCTATTGTTCTTCCCACAGCCCATCCAGTACGCCAAC
TTGAAGATGTGAATTTATTGGATCAAATGTCAAAAGGACGATTTCGGTTTGGTATTTGCCGAGGGCTTTA
CAACAAGGACTTTCGCGTATTCGGAACAGATATGAATAACAGTCGCGCCTTAGCGGAATGCTGGTACGGG
CTGATAAAGAATGGCATGACAGAGGGATATATGGAAGCTGATAATGAACATATCAAGTTCCATAAGGTAA
AAGTAAACCCCGCGGCGTATAGCAGAGGTGGCGCACCGGTTTATGTGGTGGCTGAATCAGCTTCGACGAC
TGAGTGGGCTGCTCAATTTGGCCTACCGATGATATTAAGTTGGATTATAAATACTAACGAAAAGAAAGCA
CAACTTGAGCTTTATAATGAAGTGGCTCAAGAATATGGGCACGATATTCATAATATCGACCATTGCTTAT
CATATATAACATCTGTAGATCATGACTCAATTAAAGCGAAAGAGATTTGCCGGAAATTTCTGGGGCATTG
GTATGATTCTTATGTGAATGCTACGACTATTTTTGATGATTCAGACCAAACAAGAGGTTATGATTTCAAT
AAAGGGCAGTGGCGTGACTTTGTATTAAAAGGACATAAAGATACTAATCGCCGTATTGATTACAGTTACG
AAATCAATCCCGTGGGAACGCCGCAGGAATGTATTGACATAATTCAAAAAGACATTGATGCTACAGGAAT
ATCAAATATTTGTTGTGGATTTGAAGCTAATGGAACAGTAGACGAAATTATTGCTTCCATGAAGCTCTTC
CAGTCTGATGTCATGCCATTTCTTAAAGAAAAACAACGTCAGGCTATTATATTATGGCGGTGGCGGTAGC
GGCGGTGGCGGTAGCGGCGGTGGCGGTAGCGGCGGTGGCGGTAGCAAATTTGGATTGTTCTTCCTTAACT
TCATCAATTCAACAACTGTTCAAGAACAGAGTATAGTTCGCATGCAGGAAATAACGGAGTATGTTGATAA
GTTGAATTTTGAACAGATTTTAGTGTATGAAAATCATTTTTCAGATAATGGTGTTGTCGGCGCTCCTCTG
ACTGTTTCTGGTTTTCTGCTCGGTTTAACAGAGAAAATTAAAATTGGTTCATTAAATCACATCATTACAA
CTCATCATCCTGTCCGCATAGCGGAGGAAGCTTGCTTATTGGATCAGTTAAGTGAAGGGAGATTTATTTT
AGGGTTTAGTGATTGCGAAAAAAAAGATGAAATGCATTTTTTTAATCGCCCGGTTGAATATCAACAGCAA
CTATTTGAAGAGTGTTATGAAATCATTAACGATGCTTTAACAACAGGCTATTGTAATCCAGATAACGATT
TTTATAGCTTCCCTAAAATATCTGTAAATCCCCATGCTTATACGCCAGGCGGACCTCGGAAATATGTAAC
AGCAACCAGTCATCATATTGTTGAGTGGGCGGCCAAAAAAGGTATTCCTCTCATCTTTAAGTGGGATGAT
TCTAATGATGTTAGATATGAATATGCTGAAAGATATAAAGCCGTTGCGGATAAATATGACGTTGACCTAT
CAGAGATAGACCATCAGTTAATGATATTAGTTAACTATAACGAAGATAGTAATAAAGCTAAACAAGAGAC
GCGTGCATTTATTAGTGATTATGTTCTTGAAATGCACCCTAATGAAAATTTCGAAAATAAACTTGAAGAA
ATAATTGCAGAAAACGCTGTCGGAAATTATACGGAGTGTATAACTGCGGCTAAGTTGGCAATTGAAAAGT
GTGGTGCGAAAAGTGTATTGCTGTCCTTTGAACCAATGAATGATTTGATGAGCCAAAAAAATGTAATCAA
TATTGTTGATGATAATATTAAGAAGTACCACACGGAATATACCTAAACTTAATTAACGGCACTCCTCAGC
CAAGTCAAAAGCCTCCGACCGGAGGCTTTTGACTACATGCCCATGGCGTTTAGAAAAACTCATCGAGCAT
CAAATGAAACTGCAATTTATTCATATCAGGATTATCAATACCATATTTTTGAAAAAGCCGTTTCTGTAAT
GAAGGAGAAAACTCACCGAGGCAGTTCCATAGGATGGCAAGATCCTGGTATCGGTCTGCGATTCCGACTC
GTCCAACATCAATACAACCTATTAATTTCCCCTCGTCAAAAATAAGGTTATCAAGTGAGAAATCACCATG
AGTGACGACTGAATCCGGTGAGAATGGCAAAAGCTTATGCATTTCTTTCCAGACTTGTTCAACAGGCCAG
CCATTACGCTCGTCATCAAAATCACTCGCATCAACCAAACCGTTATTCATTCGTGATTGCGCCTGAGCGA
GACGAAATACGCGATCGCTGTTAAAAGGACAATTACAAACAGGAATCGAATGCAACCGGCGCAGGAACAC
TGCCAGCGCATCAACAATATTTTCACCTGAATCAGGATATTCTTCTAATACCTGGAATGCTGTTTTCCCG
GGGATCGCAGTGGTGAGTAACCATGCATCATCAGGAGTACGGATAAAATGCTTGATGGTCGGAAGAGGCA
TAAATTCCGTCAGCCAGTTTAGTCTGACCATCTCATCTGTAACATCATTGGCAACGCTACCTTTGCCATG
TTTCAGAAACAACTCTGGCGCATCGGGCTTCCCATACAATCGATAGATTGTCGCACCTGATTGCCCGACA
TTATCGCGAGCCCATTTATACCCATATAAATCAGCATCCATGTTGGAATTTAATCGCGGCCTCGAGCAAG
ACGTTTCCCGTTGAATATGGCTCATAACACCCCTTGTATTACTGTTTATGTAAGCAGACAGTTTTATTGT
TCATGATGATATATTTTTATCTTGTGCAATGTAACATCAGAGATTTTGAAGGCCAAATAGGCCGT
