Features (pLannotate 1.2.2; 9 found; start..end, strand, type, name):
     94..180     +  terminator     rrnB T1 terminator: Escherichia coli rrnB; transcription terminator T1 from the E. coli rrnB gene
    272..299     +  terminator     rrnB T2 terminator: transcription terminator T2 from the E. coli rrnB gene
    508..1575    +  CDS            LuxA: LuxA luciferase subunit; luxA; from the Photorhabdus luminescens bioluminescence operon
   1652..2632    +  CDS            LuxB: LuxB luciferase subunit; luxB; from the Photorhabdus luminescens bioluminescence operon
   2659..2690    +  terminator     tonB terminator: bidirectional E. coli tonB-P14 transcription terminator
   2706..3521    -  CDS            KanR: aminoglycoside phosphotransferase; aph(3')-Ia; confers resistance to kanamycin in bacteria or G418 (Geneticin®) in eukaryotes
   3632..4582    -  CDS            Rep101: RepA protein needed for replication with the pSC101 origin; rep101
   4630..4852    -  rep_origin     pSC101 ori: low-copy replication origin that requires the Rep101 protein
   5430..90      +  ncRNA          5S rRNA (across the origin): Accession: RF00001 - 5S ribosomal RNA
>Addgene plasmid #134788 | pED1a20 | addgene full sequence | sequence record 263778 | Addgene NGS Result
CACCTGACCCCATGCCGAACTCAGAAGTGAAACGCCGTAGCGCCGATGGTAGTGTGGGGTCTCCCCATGC
GAGAGTAGGGAACTGCCAGGCATCAAATAAAACGAAAGGCTCAGTCGAAAGACTGGGCCTTTCGTTTTAT
CTGTTGTTTGTCGGTGAACGCTCTCCTGAGTAGGACAAATCCGCCGGGAGCGGATTTGAACGTTGCGAAG
CAACGGCCCGGAGGGTGGCGGGCAGGACGCCCGCCATAAACTGCCAGGCATCAAATTAAGCAGAAGGCCA
TCCTGACGGATGGCCTTTTTGCGTTTCTACAAACTCGCTGAGGATTCTAGAGCACAGCTAACACCACGTC
GTCCCTATCTGCTGCCCTAGGTCTATGAGTGGTTGCTGGATAACTTTACGGGCATGCATAAGGCTCGTAT
AATATATTCAGGGAGACCACAACGGTTTCCCTCTACAAATAATTTTGTTTAACTTTATATCTGTTATTTT
TTAAGGAGGAAAAAAAAATGAAATTTGGAAACTTTTTGCTTACATACCAACCTCCCCAATTTTCCCAAAC
AGAGGTAATGAAACGTTTGGTTAAATTAGGTCGCATCTCTGAGGAGTGTGGTTTTGATACCGTATGGTTA
CTGGAGCATCATTTCACGGAGTTTGGTTTGCTTGGTAACCCTTATGTCGCTGCTGCATATTTACTTGGCG
CGACTAAAAAATTGAATGTAGGAACTGCCGCTATTGTTCTTCCCACAGCCCATCCAGTACGCCAACTTGA
AGATGTGAATTTATTGGATCAAATGTCAAAAGGACGATTTCGGTTTGGTATTTGCCGAGGGCTTTACAAC
AAGGACTTTCGCGTATTCGGAACAGATATGAATAACAGTCGCGCCTTAGCGGAATGCTGGTACGGGCTGA
TAAAGAATGGCATGACAGAGGGATATATGGAAGCTGATAATGAACATATCAAGTTCCATAAGGTAAAAGT
AAACCCCGCGGCGTATAGCAGAGGTGGCGCACCGGTTTATGTGGTGGCTGAATCAGCTTCGACGACTGAG
TGGGCTGCTCAATTTGGCCTACCGATGATATTAAGTTGGATTATAAATACTAACGAAAAGAAAGCACAAC
TTGAGCTTTATAATGAAGTGGCTCAAGAATATGGGCACGATATTCATAATATCGACCATTGCTTATCATA
TATAACATCTGTAGATCATGACTCAATTAAAGCGAAAGAGATTTGCCGGAAATTTCTGGGGCATTGGTAT
GATTCTTATGTGAATGCTACGACTATTTTTGATGATTCAGACCAAACAAGAGGTTATGATTTCAATAAAG
GGCAGTGGCGTGACTTTGTATTAAAAGGACATAAAGATACTAATCGCCGTATTGATTACAGTTACGAAAT
CAATCCCGTGGGAACGCCGCAGGAATGTATTGACATAATTCAAAAAGACATTGATGCTACAGGAATATCA
AATATTTGTTGTGGATTTGAAGCTAATGGAACAGTAGACGAAATTATTGCTTCCATGAAGCTCTTCCAGT
CTGATGTCATGCCATTTCTTAAAGAAAAACAACGTCAGGCTATTATATTATGGCGGTGGCGGTAGCGGCG
GTGGCGGTAGCGGCGGTGGCGGTAGCGGCGGTGGCGGTAGCAAATTTGGATTGTTCTTCCTTAACTTCAT
CAATTCAACAACTGTTCAAGAACAGAGTATAGTTCGCATGCAGGAAATAACGGAGTATGTTGATAAGTTG
AATTTTGAACAGATTTTAGTGTATGAAAATCATTTTTCAGATAATGGTGTTGTCGGCGCTCCTCTGACTG
TTTCTGGTTTTCTGCTCGGTTTAACAGAGAAAATTAAAATTGGTTCATTAAATCACATCATTACAACTCA
TCATCCTGTCCGCATAGCGGAGGAAGCTTGCTTATTGGATCAGTTAAGTGAAGGGAGATTTATTTTAGGG
TTTAGTGATTGCGAAAAAAAAGATGAAATGCATTTTTTTAATCGCCCGGTTGAATATCAACAGCAACTAT
TTGAAGAGTGTTATGAAATCATTAACGATGCTTTAACAACAGGCTATTGTAATCCAGATAACGATTTTTA
TAGCTTCCCTAAAATATCTGTAAATCCCCATGCTTATACGCCAGGCGGACCTCGGAAATATGTAACAGCA
ACCAGTCATCATATTGTTGAGTGGGCGGCCAAAAAAGGTATTCCTCTCATCTTTAAGTGGGATGATTCTA
ATGATGTTAGATATGAATATGCTGAAAGATATAAAGCCGTTGCGGATAAATATGACGTTGACCTATCAGA
GATAGACCATCAGTTAATGATATTAGTTAACTATAACGAAGATAGTAATAAAGCTAAACAAGAGACGCGT
GCATTTATTAGTGATTATGTTCTTGAAATGCACCCTAATGAAAATTTCGAAAATAAACTTGAAGAAATAA
TTGCAGAAAACGCTGTCGGAAATTATACGGAGTGTATAACTGCGGCTAAGTTGGCAATTGAAAAGTGTGG
TGCGAAAAGTGTATTGCTGTCCTTTGAACCAATGAATGATTTGATGAGCCAAAAAAATGTAATCAATATT
GTTGATGATAATATTAAGAAGTACCACACGGAATATACCTAAACTTAATTAACGGCACTCCTCAGCCAAG
TCAAAAGCCTCCGACCGGAGGCTTTTGACTACATGCCCATGGCGTTTAGAAAAACTCATCGAGCATCAAA
TGAAACTGCAATTTATTCATATCAGGATTATCAATACCATATTTTTGAAAAAGCCGTTTCTGTAATGAAG
GAGAAAACTCACCGAGGCAGTTCCATAGAATGGCAAGATCCTGGTATCGGTCTGCGATTCCGACTCGTCC
AACATCAATACAACCTATTAATTTCCCCTCGTCAAAAATAAGGTTATCAAGTGAGAAATCACCATGAGTG
ACGACTGAATCCGGTGAGAATGGCAAAAGCTTATGCATTTCTTTCCAGACTTGTTCAACAGGCCAGCCAT
TACGCTCGTCATCAAAATCACTCGCATCAACCAAACCGTTATTCATTCGTGATTGCGCCTGAGCGAGACG
AAATACGCGATCGCTGTTAAAAGGACAATTACAAACAGGAATCGAATGCAACCGGCGCAGGAACACTGCC
AGCGCATCAACAATATTTTCACCTGAATCAGGATATTCTTCTAATACCTGGAATGCTGTTTTCCCGGGGA
TCGCAGTGGTGAGTAACCATGCATCATCAGGAGTACGGATAAAATGCTTGATGGTCGGAAGAGGCATAAA
TTCCGTCAGCCAGTTTAGTCTGACCATCTCATCTGTAACATCATTGGCAACGCTACCTTTGCCATGTTTC
AGAAACAACTCTGGCGCATCGGGCTTCCCATACAATCGATAGATTGTCGCACCTGATTGCCCGACATTAT
CGCGAGCCCATTTATACCCATATAAATCAGCATCCATGTTGGAATTTAATCGCGGCCTCGAGCAAGACGT
TTCCCGTTGAATATGGCTCATAACACCCCTTGTATTACTGTTTATGTAAGCAGACAGTTTTATTGTTCAT
GATGATATATTTTTATCTTGTGCAATGTAACATCAGAGATTTTGAAGGCCAAATAGGCCGTTCAGATCCT
TCCGTATTTAGCCAGTATGTTCTCTAGTGTGGTTCGTTGTTTTTGCGTGAGCCATGAGAACGAACCATTG
AGATCATGCTTACTTTGCATGTCACTCAAAAATTTTGCCTCAAAACTGGTGAGCTGAATTTTTGCAGTTA
AAGCATCGTGTAGTGTTTTTCTTAGTCCGTTACGTAGGTAGGAATCTGATGTAATGGTTGTTGGTATTTT
GTCACCATTCATTTTTATCTGGTTGTTCTCAAGTTCGGTTACGAGATCCATTTGTCTATCTAGTTCAACT
TGGAAAATCAACGTATCAGTCGGGCGGCCTCGCTTATCAACCACCAATTTCATATTGCTGTAAGTGTTTA
AATCTTTACTTATTGGTTTCAAAACCCATTGGTTAAGCCTTTTAAACTCATGGTAGTTATTTTCAAGCAT
TAACATGAACTTAAATTCATCAAGGCTAATCTCTATATTTGCCTTGTGAGTTTTCTTTTGTGTTAGTTCT
TTTAATAACCACTCATAAATCCTCATAGAGTATTTGTTTTCAAAAGACTTAACATGTTCCAGATTATATT
TTATGAATTTTTTTAACTGGAAAAGATAAGGCAATATCTCTTCACTAAAAACTAATTCTAATTTTTCGCT
TGAGAACTTGGCATAGTTTGTCCACTGGAAAATCCGAAAGCCTTTAACCAAAGGATTCCTGATTTCCACA
GTTCTCGTCATCAGCTCTCTGGTTGCTTTAGCTAATACACCATAAGCATTTTCCCTACTGATGTTCATCA
TCTGAGCGTATTGGTTATAAGTGAACGATACCGTCCGTTCTTTCCTTGTAGGGTTTTCAATCGTGGGGTT
GAGTAGTGCCACACAGCATAAAATTAGCTTGGTTTCATGCTCCGTTAAGTCATAGCGACTAATCGCTAGT
TCATTTGCTTTGAAAACAACTAATTCAGACATACATCTCAATTGGTCTAGGTGATTTTAATCACTATACC
AATTGAGATGGGCTAGTCAATGATAATTACTAGTCCTTTTCCTTTGAGTTGTGGGTATCTGTAAATTCTG
CTAGACCTTTGCTGGAAAACTTGTAAATTCTGCTAGACCCTCTGTAAATTCCGCTAGACCTTTGTGTGTT
TTTTTTGTTTATATTCAAGTGGTTATAATTTATAGAATAAAGAAAGAATAAAAAAAGATAAAAAGAATAG
ATCCCAGCCCTGTGTATAACTCACTACTTTAGTCAGTTCCGCAGTATTACAAAAGGATGTCGCAAACGCT
GTTTGCTCCTCTACAAAACAGACCTTAAAACCCTAAAGGCTTAAGTAGCACCCTCGCAAGCTCGGGCAAA
TCGCTGAATATTCCTTTTGTCTCCGACCATCAGGCACCTGAGTCGCTGTCTTTTTCGTGACATTCAGTTC
GCTGCGCTCACGGCTCTGGCAGTGAATGGGGGTAAATGGCACTACAGGCGCCTTTTATGGATTCATGCAA
GGAAACTACCCATAATACAAGAAAAGCCCGTCACGGGCTTCTCAGGGCGTTTTATGGCGGGTCTGCTATG
TGGTGCTATCTGACTTTTTGCTGTTCAGCAGTTCCTGCCCTCTGATTTTCCAGTCTGACCACTTCGGATT
ATCCCGTGACAGGTCATTCAGACTGGCTAATGCACCCAGTAAGGCAGCGGTATCATCAACAGGCTTACCC
GTCTTACTGTCAAGAGGACATCCGGTGGCTGTTTTGGCGGATGAGAGAAGATTTTCAGCCTGATACAGAT
TAAATCAGAACGCAGAAGCGGTCTGATAAAACAGAATTTGCCTGGCGGCAGTAGCGCGGTGGTCC
